>Addgene plasmid #142567 | TFORF0233 | addgene full sequence | sequence record 392713 | Addgene NGS Result
GGCTCCGGTGCCCGTCAGTGGGCAGAGCGCACATCGCCCACAGTCCCCGAGAAGTTGGGGGGAGGGGTCG
GCAATTGAACCGGTGCCTAGAGAAGGTGGCGCGGGGTAAACTGGGAAAGTGATGTCGTGTACTGGCTCCG
CCTTTTTCCCGAGGGTGGGGGAGAACCGTATATAAGTGCAGTAGTCGCCGTGAACGTTCTTTTTCGCAAC
GGGTTTGCCGCCAGAACACAGGTAAGTGCCGTGTGTGGTTCCCGCGGGCCTGGCCTCTTTACGGGTTATG
GCCCTTGCGTGCCTTGAATTACTTCCACCTGGCTGCAGTACGTGATTCTTGATCCCGAGCTTCGGGTTGG
AAGTGGGTGGGAGAGTTCGAGGCCTTGCGCTTAAGGAGCCCCTTCGCCTCGTGCTTGAGTTGAGGCCTGG
CCTGGGCGCTGGGGCCGCCGCGTGCGAATCTGGTGGCACCTTCGCGCCTGTCTCGCTGCTTTCGATAAGT
CTCTAGCCATTTAAAATTTTTGATGACCTGCTGCGACGCTTTTTTTCTGGCAAGATAGTCTTGTAAATGC
GGGCCAAGATCTGCACACTGGTATTTCGGTTTTTGGGGCCGCGGGCGGCGACGGGGCCCGTGCGTCCCAG
CGCACATGTTCGGCGAGGCGGGGCCTGCGAGCGCGGCCACCGAGAATCGGACGGGGGTAGTCTCAAGCTG
GCCGGCCTGCTCTGGTGCCTGGCCTCGCGCCGCCGTGTATCGCCCCGCCCTGGGCGGCAAGGCTGGCCCG
GTCGGCACCAGTTGCGTGAGCGGAAAGATGGCCGCTTCCCGGCCCTGCTGCAGGGAGCTCAAAATGGAGG
ACGCGGCGCTCGGGAGAGCGGGCGGGTGAGTCACCCACACAAAGGAAAAGGGCCTTTCCGTCCTCAGCCG
TCGCTTCATGTGACTCCACGGAGTACCGGGCGCCGTCCAGGCACCTCGATTAGTTCTCGAGCTTTTGGAG
TACGTCGTCTTTAGGTTGGGGGGAGGGGTTTTATGCGATGGAGTTTCCCCACACTGAGTGGGTGGAGACT
GAAGTTAGGCCAGCTTGGCACTTGATGTAATTCTCCTTGGAATTTGCCCTTTTTGAGTTTGGATCTTGGT
TCATTCTCAAGCCTCAGACAGTGGTTCAAAGTTTTTTTCTTCCATTTCAGGTGTCGTGAGGCTAGCACCG
CCACCATGGAAAAATCCAAAAATTTCCGCATCGACGCCCTGCTGGCGGTGGACCCCCCACGAGCCGCCTC
TGCGCAGAGCGCGCCGCTGGCCTTGGTCACGTCGCTCGCCGCCGCCGCATCTGGCACCGGAGGTGGCGGC
GGCGGCGGCGGGGCGAGCGGCGGGACTAGCGGCAGCTGCAGCCCCGCGTCCTCGGAGCCGCCGGCTGCGC
CCGCCGACCGCCTGCGCGCCGAGAGCCCGTCGCCGCCGCGCCTGCTGGCCGCGCACTGCGCGCTGCTGCC
CAAGCCGGGCTTCCTGGGCGCGGGCGGCGGCGGCGGCGGCACGGGCGGCGGGCACGGGGGGCCCCACCAC
CACGCGCATCCGGGCGCAGCGGCCGCTGCCGCCGCCGCCGCCGCCGCCGCCGCCGCTGGGGGCCTGGCGC
TGGGGCTGCACCCTGGGGGCGCGCAGGGCGGCGCGGGCCTCCCGGCGCAGGCGGCGCTCTACGGCCACCC
GGTCTACGGCTACTCCGCGGCGGCGGCGGCGGCTGCGCTGGCGGGCCAGCACCCGGCGCTCTCCTACTCG
TACCCGCAGGTGCAAGGCGCGCACCCCGCGCACCCCGCCGACCCCATCAAGCTGGGCGCCGGCACCTTCC
AGCTGGACCAGTGGCTGCGCGCGTCCACCGCGGGCATGATCCTGCCTAAGATGCCCGACTTCAACTCCCA
GGCGCAGTCGAACCTCCTGGGGAAGTGCCGCCGGCCGCGCACCGCCTTCACCAGCCAGCAGCTGCTGGAG
CTGGAGCACCAGTTCAAGCTCAACAAGTACCTGTCGCGGCCCAAGCGCTTCGAGGTGGCCACCTCGCTCA
TGCTCACCGAGACCCAGGTGAAGATTTGGTTCCAGAACCGGCGGATGAAATGGAAACGCAGCAAAAAGGC
CAAAGAGCAGGCGGCGCAGGAAGCGGAGAAACAGAAGGGCGGCGGCGGGGGCGCGGGGAAGGGCGGCGCG
GAGGAGCCGGGAGCCGAGGAGCTGCTGGGGCCGCCAGCGCCCGGAGACAAGGGCAGCGGACGCCGCCTGC
GGGACTTGAGGGACAGTGACCCCGAGGAGGACGAGGACGAGGACGACGAGGACCATTTCCCCTACAGCAA
CGGCGCCAGCGTCCACGCCGCCTCCTCCGACTGCTCCTCGGAGGACGACTCGCCGCCCCCGCGGCCCAGC
CACCAGCCCGCGCCCCAGTAGTAATGAACTAGTCCGTAACTTGAAAGTATTTCGATTTCTTGGCTTTATA
TATCTTGTGGAAAGGACGATGCGTTCGCTAATCCGATAGCGCCACGCGTTAAGTCGACAATCAACCTCTG
GATTACAAAATTTGTGAAAGATTGACTGGTATTCTTAACTATGTTGCTCCTTTTACGCTATGTGGATACG
CTGCTTTAATGCCTTTGTATCATGCTATTGCTTCCCGTATGGCTTTCATTTTCTCCTCCTTGTATAAATC
CTGGTTGCTGTCTCTTTATGAGGAGTTGTGGCCCGTTGTCAGGCAACGTGGCGTGGTGTGCACTGTGTTT
GCTGACGCAACCCCCACTGGTTGGGGCATTGCCACCACCTGTCAGCTCCTTTCCGGGACTTTCGCTTTCC
CCCTCCCTATTGCCACGGCGGAACTCATCGCCGCCTGCCTTGCCCGCTGCTGGACAGGGGCTCGGCTGTT
GGGCACTGACAATTCCGTGGTGTTGTCGGGGAAATCATCGTCCTTTCCTTGGCTGCTCGCCTGTGTTGCC
ACCTGGATTCTGCGCGGGACGTCCTTCTGCTACGTCCCTTCGGCCCTCAATCCAGCGGACCTTCCTTCCC
GCGGCCTGCTGCCGGCTCTGCGGCCTCTTCCGCGTCTTCGCCTTCGCCCTCAGACGAGTCGGATCTCCCT
TTGGGCCGCCTCCCCGCGTCGACTTTAAGACCAATGACTTACAAGGCAGCTGTAGATCTTAGCCACTTTT
TAAAAGAAAAGGGGGGACTGGAAGGGCTAATTCACTCCCAACGAAGACAAGATCTGCTTTTTGCTTGTAC
TGGGTCTCTCTGGTTAGACCAGATCTGAGCCTGGGAGCTCTCTGGCTAACTAGGGAACCCACTGCTTAAG
CCTCAATAAAGCTTGCCTTGAGTGCTTCAAGTAGTGTGTGCCCGTCTGTTGTGTGACTCTGGTAACTAGA
GATCCCTCAGACCCTTTTAGTCAGTGTGGAAAATCTCTAGCAGTACGTATAGTAGTTCATGTCATCTTAT
TATTCAGTATTTATAACTTGCAAAGAAATGAATATCAGAGAGTGAGAGGAACTTGTTTATTGCAGCTTAT
AATGGTTACAAATAAAGCAATAGCATCACAAATTTCACAAATAAAGCATTTTTTTCACTGCATTCTAGTT
GTGGTTTGTCCAAACTCATCAATGTATCTTATCATGTCTGGCTCTAGCTATCCCGCCCCTAACTCCGCCC
ATCCCGCCCCTAACTCCGCCCAGTTCCGCCCATTCTCCGCCCCATGGCTGACTAATTTTTTTTATTTATG
CAGAGGCCGAGGCCGCCTCGGCCTCTGAGCTATTCCAGAAGTAGTGAGGAGGCTTTTTTGGAGGCCTAGG
GACGTACCCAATTCGCCCTATAGTGAGTCGTATTACGCGCGCTCACTGGCCGTCGTTTTACAACGTCGTG
ACTGGGAAAACCCTGGCGTTACCCAACTTAATCGCCTTGCAGCACATCCCCCTTTCGCCAGCTGGCGTAA
TAGCGAAGAGGCCCGCACCGATCGCCCTTCCCAACAGTTGCGCAGCCTGAATGGCGAATGGG
[124 nt withheld, positions 3983-4106]
C
[91 nt withheld, positions 4108-4198]
A
[49 nt withheld, positions 4200-4248]
CCTTTGACGTTGGAGTCCACGTTCTTT
[37 nt withheld, positions 4276-4312]
ACCCTATCTCGGTCTATTCTTTTGATTTATAAGGGATTTTGCCGATTTCGGCCTATTGGTTAAAAAATGA
GCTGATTTAACAAAAATTTAACGCGAATTTTAACAAAATATTAACGCTTACAATTTAGGTGGCACTTTTC
GGGGAAATGTGCGCGGAACCCCTATTTGTTTATTTTTCTAAATACATTCAAATATGTATCCGCTCATGAG
ACAATAACCCTGATAAATGCTTCAATAATATTGAAAAAGGAAGAGTATGAGTATTCAACATTTCCGTGTC
GCCCTTATTCCCTTTTTTGCGGCATTTTGCCTTCCTGTTTTTGCTCACCCAGAAACGCTGGTGAAAGTAA
AAGATGCTGAAGATCAGTTGGGTGCACGAGTGGGTTACATCGAACTGGATCTCAACAGCGGTAAGATCCT
TGAGAGTTTTCGCCCCGAAGAACGTTTTCCAATGATGAGCACTTTTAAAGTTCTGCTATGTGGCGCGGTA
TTATCCCGTATTGACGCCGGGCAAGAGCAACTCGGTCGCCGCATACACTATTCTCAGAATGACTTGGTTG
AGTACTCACCAGTCACAGAAAAGCATCTTACGGATGGCATGACAGTAAGAGAATTATGCAGTGCTGCCAT
AACCATGAGTGATAACACTGCGGCCAACTTACTTCTGACAACGATCGGAGGACCGAAGGAGCTAACCGCT
TTTTTGCACAACATGGGGGATCATGTAACTCGCCTTGATCGTTGGGAACCGGAGCTGAATGAAGCCATAC
CAAACGACGAGCGTGACACCACGATGCCTGTAGCAATGGCAACAACGTTGCGCAAACTATTAACTGGCGA
ACTACTTACTCTAGCTTCCCGGCAACAATTAATAGACTGGATGGAGGCGGATAAAGTTGCAGGACCACTT
CTGCGCTCGGCCCTTCCGGCTGGCTGGTTTATTGCTGATAAATCTGGAGCCGGTGAGCGTGGGTCTCGCG
GTATCATTGCAGCACTGGGGCCAGATGGTAAGCCCTCCCGTATCGTAGTTATCTACACGACGGGGAGTCA
GGCAACTATGGATGAACGAAATAGACAGATCGCTGAGATAGGTGCCTCACTGATTAAGCATTGGTAACTG
TCAGACCAAGTTTACTCATATATACTTTAGATTGATTTAAAACTTCATTTTTAATTTAAAAGGATCTAGG
TGAAGATCCTTTTTGATAATCTCATGACCAAAATCCCTTAACGTGAGTTTTCGTTCCACTGAGCGTCAGA
CCCCGTAGAAAAGATCAAAGGATCTTCTTGAGATCCTTTTTTTCTGCGCGTAATCTGCTGCTTGCAAACA
AAAAAACCACCGCTACCAGCGGTGGTTTGTTTGCCGGATCAAGAGCTACCAACTCTTTTTCCGAAGGTAA
CTGGCTTCAGCAGAGCGCAGATACCAAATACTGTTCTTCTAGTGTAGCCGTAGTTAGGCCACCACTTCAA
GAACTCTGTAGCACCGCCTACATACCTCGCTCTGCTAATCCTGTTACCAGTGGCTGCTGCCAGTGGCGAT
AAGTCGTGTCTTACCGGGTTGGACTCAAGACGATAGTTACCGGATAAGGCGCAGCGGTCGGGCTGAACGG
GGGGTTCGTGCACACAGCCCAGCTTGGAGCGAACGACCTACACCGAACTGAGATACCTACAGCGTGAGCT
ATGAGAAAGCGCCACGCTTCCCGAAGGGAGAAAGGCGGACAGGTATCCGGTAAGCGGCAGGGTCGGAACA
GGAGAGCGCACGAGGGAGCTTCCAGGGGGAAACGCCTGGTATCTTTATAGTCCTGTCGGGTTTCGCCACC
TCTGACTTGAGCGTCGATTTTTGTGATGCTCGTCAGGGGGGCGGAGCCTATGGAAAAACGCCAGCAACGC
GGCCTTTTTACGGTTCCTGGCCTTTTGCTGGCCTTTTGCTCACATGTTCTTTCCTGCGTTATCCCCTGAT
TCTGTGGATAACCGTATTACCGCCTTTGAGTGAGCTGATACCGCTCGCCGCAGCCGAACGACCGAGCGCA
GCGAGTCAGTGAGCGAGGAAGCGGAAGAGCGCCCAATACGCAAACCGCCTCTCCCCGCGCGTTGGCCGAT
TCATTAATGCAGCTGGCACGACAGGTTTCCCGACTGGAAAGCGGGCAGTGAGCGCAACGCAATTAATGTG
AGTTAGCTCACTCATTAGGCACCCCAGGCTTTACACTTTATGCTTCCGGCTCGTATGTTGTGTGGAATTG
TGAGCGGATAACAATTTCACACAGGAAACAGCTATGACCATGATTACGCCAAGCGCGCAATTAACCCTCA
CTAAAGGGAACAAAAGCTGGAGCTGCAAGCTTAATGTAGTCTTATGCAATACTCTTGTAGTCTTGCAACA
TGGTAACGATGAGTTAGCAACATGCCTTACAAGGAGAGAAAAAGCACCGTGCATGCCGATTGGTGGAAGT
AAGGTGGTACGATCGTGCCTTATTAGGAAGGCAACAGACGGGTCTGACATGGATTGGACGAACCACTGAA
TTGCCGCATTGCAGAGATATTGTATTTAAGTGCCTAGCTCGATACATAAACGGGTCTCTCTGGTTAGACC
AGATCTGAGCCTGGGAGCTCTCTGGCTAACTAGGGAACCCACTGCTTAAGCCTCAATAAAGCTTGCCTTG
AGTGCTTCAAGTAGTGTGTGCCCGTCTGTTGTGTGACTCTGGTAACTAGAGATCCCTCAGACCCTTTTAG
TCAGTGTGGAAAATCTCTAGCAGTGGCGCCCGAACAGGGACTTGAAAGCGAAAGGGAAACCAGAGGAGCT
CTCTCGACGCAGGACTCGGCTTGCTGAAGCGCGCACGGCAAGAGGCGAGGGGCGGCGACTGGTGAGTACG
CCAAAAATTTTGACTAGCGGAGGCTAGAAGGAGAGAGATGGGTGCGAGAGCGTCAGTATTAAGCGGGGGA
GAATTAGATCGCGATGGGAAAAAATTCGGTTAAGGCCAGGGGGAAAGAAAAAATATAAATTAAAACATAT
AGTATGGGCAAGCAGGGAGCTAGAACGATTCGCAGTTAATCCTGGCCTGTTAGAAACATCAGAAGGCTGT
AGACAAATACTGGGACAGCTACAACCATCCCTTCAGACAGGATCAGAAGAACTTAGATCATTATATAATA
CAGTAGCAACCCTCTATTGTGTGCATCAAAGGATAGAGATAAAAGACACCAAGGAAGCTTTAGACAAGAT
AGAGGAAGAGCAAAACAAAAGTAAGACCACCGCACAGCAAGCGGCCGCTGATCTTCAGACCTGGAGGAGG
AGATATGAGGGACAATTGGAGAAGTGAATTATATAAATATAAAGTAGTAAAAATTGAACCATTAGGAGTA
GCACCCACCAAGGCAAAGAGAAGAGTGGTGCAGAGAGAAAAAAGAGCAGTGGGAATAGGAGCTTTGTTCC
TTGGGTTCTTGGGAGCAGCAGGAAGCACTATGGGCGCAGCGTCAATGACGCTGACGGTACAGGCCAGACA
ATTATTGTCTGGTATAGTGCAGCAGCAGAACAATTTGCTGAGGGCTATTGAGGCGCAACAGCATCTGTTG
CAACTCACAGTCTGGGGCATCAAGCAGCTCCAGGCAAGAATCCTGGCTGTGGAAAGATACCTAAAGGATC
AACAGCTCCTGGGGATTTGGGGTTGCTCTGGAAAACTCATTTGCACCACTGCTGTGCCTTGGAATGCTAG
TTGGAGTAATAAATCTCTGGAACAGATTTGGAATCACACGACCTGGATGGAGTGGGACAGAGAAATTAAC
AATTACACAAGCTTAATACACTCCTTAATTGAAGAATCGCAAAACCAGCAAGAAAAGAATGAACAAGAAT
TATTGGAATTAGATAAATGGGCAAGTTTGTGGAATTGGTTTAACATAACAAATTGGCTGTGGTATATAAA
ATTATTCATAATGATAGTAGGAGGCTTGGTAGGTTTAAGAATAGTTTTTGCTGTACTTTCTATAGTGAAT
AGAGTTAGGCAGGGATATTCACCATTATCGTTTCAGACCCACCTCCCAACCCCGAGGGGACCCATGCATT
GCATCTCAATTAGTCAGCAACCAGGTGTGGAAAGTCCCCAGGCTCCCCAGCAGGCAGAAGTATGCAAAGC
ATGCGTCTCAATTAGTCAGCAACCATAGTCCCGCCCCTAACTCCGCCCATCCCGCCCCTAACTCCGCCCA
GTTCCGCCCATTCTCCGCCCCATGGCTGACTAATTTTTTTTATTTATGCAGAGGCCGAGGCCGCCTCGGC
CTCTGAGCTATTCCAGAAGTAGTGAGGAGGCTTTTTTGGAGGCCTAGGCTTTTGCAAAAAGCTTTCTAGA
GGTACCACCGGAGCTTACCATGACCGAGTACAAGCCCACGGTGCGCCTCGCCACCCGCGACGACGTCCCC
AGGGCCGTACGCACCCTCGCCGCCGCGTTCGCCGACTACCCCGCCACGCGCCACACCGTCGATCCGGACC
GCCACATCGAGCGGGTCACCGAGCTGCAAGAACTCTTCCTCACGCGCGTCGGGCTCGACATCGGCAAGGT
GTGGGTCGCGGACGACGGCGCCGCCGTGGCGGTCTGGACCACGCCGGAGAGCGTCGAAGCGGGGGCGGTG
TTCGCCGAGATCGGCCCGCGCATGGCCGAGTTGAGCGGTTCCCGGCTGGCCGCGCAGCAACAGATGGAAG
GCCTCCTGGCGCCGCACCGGCCCAAGGAGCCCGCGTGGTTCCTGGCCACCGTCGGCGTCTCGCCCGACCA
CCAGGGCAAGGGTCTGGGCAGCGCCGTCGTGCTCCCCGGAGTGGAGGCGGCCGAGCGCGCCGGGGTGCCC
GCCTTCCTGGAGACCTCCGCGCCCCGCAACCTCCCCTTCTACGAGCGGCTCGGCTTCACCGTCACCGCCG
ACGTCGAGGTGCCCGAAGGACCGCGCACCTGGTGCATGACCCGCAAGCCCGGTGCCAGTTAACGAATTCT
AGATCTTGAGACAAATGGCAGTATTCATCCACAATTTTAAAAGAAAAGGGGGGATTGGGGGGTACAGTGC
AGGGGAAAGAATAGTAGACATAATAGCAACAGACATACAAACTAAAGAATTACAAAAACAAATTACAAAA
ATTCAAAATTTTCGGGTTTATTACAGGGACAGCAGAGATCCACTTTGGCGCCGGCTCGAGGCCTGCAGGT
GCAAAGATGGATAAAGTTTTAAACAGAGAGGAATCTTTGCAGCTAATGGACCTTCTAGGTCTTGAAAGGA
GTGGGAATT
Features (pLannotate 1.2.2; 31 found; start..end, strand, type, name):
      1..1179    +  promoter       EF-1α promoter: strong constitutive promoter for human elongation factor EF-1α
   1196..2398    +  CDS            MNX1: MNX1_HUMAN - Also known as HLXB9. Experimental evidence at protein level: Swiss-Prot protein existence level 1. Putative transcription factor involved in pancreas development and function. From Homo sapiens (Human).
   2414..2467    +  promoter       U6 promoter (fragment): RNA polymerase III promoter for human U6 snRNA
   2509..3097    +  misc_feature   WPRE: woodchuck hepatitis virus posttranscriptional regulatory element
   3148..3167    +  misc_feature   cPPT/CTS (fragment): central polypurine tract and central termination sequence of HIV-1
   3169..3402    +  LTR            3' LTR (ΔU3): self-inactivating 3' long terminal repeat (LTR) from HIV-1
   3480..3601    +  polyA_signal   SV40 poly(A) signal: SV40 polyadenylation signal
   3641..3776    +  rep_origin     SV40 ori: SV40 origin of replication
   3797..3815    -  promoter       T7 promoter: promoter for bacteriophage T7 RNA polymerase
   3823..3978    +  CDS            lacZα (fragment): LacZα fragment of β-galactosidase; lacZ fragment
   3983..4411    +  rep_origin     f1 ori (sequence partly withheld): f1 bacteriophage origin of replication; arrow indicates direction of (+) strand synthesis
   4464..4568    +  promoter       AmpR promoter: bla
   4569..5429    +  CDS            AmpR: β-lactamase; bla; confers resistance to ampicillin, carbenicillin, and related antibiotics
   5600..6188    +  rep_origin     ori: high-copy-number ColE1/pMB1/pBR322/pUC origin of replication
   6371..6463    +  CDS            lacI (fragment): lac repressor; lacI; The lac repressor binds to the lac operator to inhibit transcription in E. coli. This inhibition can be relieved by adding lactose or isopropyl-β-D-thiogalactopyranoside (IPTG).
   6476..6497    +  protein_bind   CAP binding site: CAP binding activates transcription in the presence of cAMP. E. coli catabolite activator protein
   6512..6542    +  promoter       lac promoter: promoter for the E. coli lac operon
   6550..6566    +  protein_bind   lac operator: The lac repressor binds to the lac operator to inhibit transcription in E. coli. This inhibition can be relieved by adding lactose or isopropyl-β-D-thiogalactopyranoside (IPTG). lac repressor encoded by lacI
   6611..6629    +  promoter       T3 promoter: promoter for bacteriophage T3 RNA polymerase
   6657..6883    +  promoter       RSV promoter: Rous sarcoma virus enhancer/promoter
   6884..7064    +  LTR            5' LTR (truncated): truncated 5' long terminal repeat (LTR) from HIV-1
   7111..7236    +  misc_feature   HIV-1 Ψ: packaging signal of human immunodeficiency virus type 1
   7220..7583    +  CDS            HIV-1 gag (fragment): gag protein from human immunodeficiency virus 1; gag
   7729..7962    +  misc_feature   RRE: The Rev response element (RRE) of HIV-1 allows for Rev-dependent mRNA export from the nucleus to the cytoplasm.
   8339..8365    +  CDS            Rev (fragment): human immunodeficiency virus 1 (HIV-1) Rev protein; rev; enhances nuclear export of unspliced and incompletely spliced viral mRNAs
   8372..8395    +  promoter       SV40 promoter (fragment): SV40 early promoter
   8396..8467    +  promoter       SV40 promoter (fragment): SV40 enhancer and early promoter
   8491..8626    +  rep_origin     SV40 ori: SV40 origin of replication
   8672..9268    +  CDS            PuroR (fragment): puromycin N-acetyltransferase; pac from Streptomyces; confers resistance to puromycin
   9317..9434    +  misc_feature   cPPT/CTS: central polypurine tract and central termination sequence of HIV-1
   9499..9565    +  CDS            small t antigen (fragment): SV40 (simian virus 40) small t antigen
