[The description below was written by a language model from this plasmid's Addgene catalogue record and pLannotate feature annotations shown in this document.]
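Description:
TFORF0233 is a lentiviral mammalian expression plasmid built on the pLX_TRC317 backbone and carrying the human MNX1 (HB9/HLXB9) open reading frame, a homeobox transcription factor. It belongs to a barcoded transcription factor ORF collection in which each clone carries a unique 24-bp barcode, so that the factor delivered to a cell can be identified by sequencing in pooled overexpression screens. The barcode is not annotated as a separate feature in the table. It may lie in the short interval between the ORF and the WPRE, where only a small U6-like fragment is called, but the record does not confirm this.

In the 9,571-nt sequenced record, the EF-1α promoter drives the MNX1 coding sequence, followed by a WPRE that enhances transcript stability and expression. The viral genome is third-generation in design: an RSV promoter fused to a truncated HIV-1 5' LTR produces the packaged RNA, followed by the Ψ packaging signal with a gag fragment, the RRE for Rev-dependent nuclear export, and a cPPT/CTS that aids nuclear import. It ends in a self-inactivating ΔU3 3' LTR and an SV40 polyadenylation signal. Upstream of the EF-1α cassette, SV40 early promoter and origin sequences drive puromycin N-acetyltransferase, allowing selection of transduced cells.

In bacteria the plasmid is maintained through a high-copy ColE1/pUC origin and ampicillin resistance. An f1 origin and remnants of lac, T7 and T3 elements come from the cloning backbone. The depositor notes that the ORF was synthesized commercially and that the plasmid can recombine, a common issue with LTR-containing vectors. Typical use is to produce lentivirus for stable MNX1 overexpression, for example in directed differentiation studies.
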