Addgene plasmid #142567: TFORF0233
Purpose: Lentiviral vector for overexpressing transcription factor ORFs with unique 24-bp barcodes. Barcodes facilitate identification of transcription factors in pooled screens.
Depositing lab: Feng Zhang. Depositing organization: Broad Institute. Publication: A transcription factor atlas of directed differentiation. Joung J, Ma S, Tay T, Geiger-Schuller KR, Kirchgatterer PC, Verdine VK, Guo B, Arias-Garcia MA, Allen WE, Singh A, Kuksenko O, Abudayyeh OO, Gootenberg JS, Fu Z, Macrae RK, Buenrostro JD, Regev A, Zhang F. Cell. 2023 Jan 5;186(1):209-229.e26. doi: 10.1016/j.cell.2022.11.026. PubMed 36608654.
Backbone
  Vector backbone: pLX_TRC317
  Backbone manufacturer: Broad Institute Genetic Perturbation Platform
  Backbone size w/o insert (bp): 8264
  Vector type: Mammalian Expression, Lentiviral
  Selectable markers: Puromycin
Growth in bacteria
  Bacterial resistance: Ampicillin, 100 μg/mL
  Growth temperature: 37°C
  Growth strain: NEB Stable
  Copy number: High Copy
Gene/Insert
  Gene/Insert name: MNX1
  Species: H. sapiens (human)
  Insert size (bp): 1307
  Entrez Gene: MNX1 (a.k.a. HB9, HLXB9, HOXHB9, SCRA1)
  Promoter: EF1a
  Cloning method: Unknown
  Sequencing primers: 5′ GGGTGGAGACTGAAGTTAGGCCAG; 3′ CACATAGCGTAAAAGGAGCAACATAG
Terms and licenses: Academic/Nonprofit Terms; Industry Terms: Not Available to Industry
Depositor comments: NM_005515,ENST00000252971 . The transcription factor ORF portion of this plasmid was synthesized by Genewiz. Please test multiple small colonies in case of plasmid recombination. To make this collection available in a timely manner, a portion of this collection was not fully sequenced by Addgene. If an Addgene verified full plasmid sequence is not available, please contact us prior to placing an order to request the full sequence.
How to cite: TFORF0233 was a gift from Feng Zhang (Addgene plasmid # 142567 ; http://n2t.net/addgene:142567 ; RRID:Addgene_142567)
