>Addgene plasmid #142567 | TFORF0233 | depositor partial sequence | sequence record 279839 | Insert
ACCGCCACCATGGAAAAATCCAAAAATTTCCGCATCGACGCCCTGCTGGCGGTGGACCCCCCACGAGCCG
CCTCTGCGCAGAGCGCGCCGCTGGCCTTGGTCACGTCGCTCGCCGCCGCCGCATCTGGCACCGGAGGTGG
CGGCGGCGGCGGCGGGGCGAGCGGCGGGACTAGCGGCAGCTGCAGCCCCGCGTCCTCGGAGCCGCCGGCT
GCGCCCGCCGACCGCCTGCGCGCCGAGAGCCCGTCGCCGCCGCGCCTGCTGGCCGCGCACTGCGCGCTGC
TGCCCAAGCCGGGCTTCCTGGGCGCGGGCGGCGGCGGCGGCGGCACGGGCGGCGGGCACGGGGGGCCCCA
CCACCACGCGCATCCGGGCGCAGCGGCCGCTGCCGCCGCCGCCGCCGCCGCCGCCGCCGCTGGGGGCCTG
GCGCTGGGGCTGCACCCTGGGGGCGCGCAGGGCGGCGCGGGCCTCCCGGCGCAGGCGGCGCTCTACGGCC
ACCCGGTCTACGGCTACTCCGCGGCGGCGGCGGCGGCTGCGCTGGCGGGCCAGCACCCGGCGCTCTCCTA
CTCGTACCCGCAGGTGCAAGGCGCGCACCCCGCGCACCCCGCCGACCCCATCAAGCTGGGCGCCGGCACC
TTCCAGCTGGACCAGTGGCTGCGCGCGTCCACCGCGGGCATGATCCTGCCTAAGATGCCCGACTTCAACT
CCCAGGCGCAGTCGAACCTCCTGGGGAAGTGCCGCCGGCCGCGCACCGCCTTCACCAGCCAGCAGCTGCT
GGAGCTGGAGCACCAGTTCAAGCTCAACAAGTACCTGTCGCGGCCCAAGCGCTTCGAGGTGGCCACCTCG
CTCATGCTCACCGAGACCCAGGTGAAGATTTGGTTCCAGAACCGGCGGATGAAATGGAAACGCAGCAAAA
AGGCCAAAGAGCAGGCGGCGCAGGAAGCGGAGAAACAGAAGGGCGGCGGCGGGGGCGCGGGGAAGGGCGG
CGCGGAGGAGCCGGGAGCCGAGGAGCTGCTGGGGCCGCCAGCGCCCGGAGACAAGGGCAGCGGACGCCGC
CTGCGGGACTTGAGGGACAGTGACCCCGAGGAGGACGAGGACGAGGACGACGAGGACCATTTCCCCTACA
GCAACGGCGCCAGCGTCCACGCCGCCTCCTCCGACTGCTCCTCGGAGGACGACTCGCCGCCCCCGCGGCC
CAGCCACCAGCCCGCGCCCCAGTAGTAATGAACTAGTCCGTAACTTGAAAGTATTTCGATTTCTTGGCTT
TATATATCTTGTGGAAAGGACGATGCGTTCGCTAATCCGATAGCGCC
