>Addgene plasmid #142567 | TFORF0233 | depositor partial sequence | sequence record 279840 | Barcode
TGCGTTCGCTAATCCGATAGCGCC
